Addgene plasmid #178681: A1-LCD-4R-2K+5D
Purpose: Bacterial expression of N-terminally 6His tagged A1-LCD with four Arg residues removed, two Lys removed, five Asp added (LCD: low-complexity domain, aa 186-320)
Depositing lab: Tanja Mittag. Depositing organization: St. Jude Children's Research Hospital. Publication: Deciphering how naturally occurring sequence features impact the phase behaviours of disordered prion-like domains. Bremer A, Farag M, Borcherds WM, Peran I, Martin EW, Pappu RV, Mittag T. Nat Chem. 2022 Feb;14(2):196-207. doi: 10.1038/s41557-021-00840-w. Epub 2021 Dec 20. PubMed 34931046.
Backbone
  Vector backbone: pDEST17
  Vector type: Bacterial Expression
Growth in bacteria
  Bacterial resistance: Ampicillin, 100 μg/mL
  Growth temperature: 37°C
  Growth strain: DH5alpha
  Copy number: Low Copy
Gene/Insert
  Gene/Insert name: A1-LCD-4R+2K+5D
  Species: H. sapiens (human)
  Mutation: four Arg residues removed, two Lys added, five Asp added
  Entrez Gene: HNRNPA1 (a.k.a. ALS19, ALS20, HNRPA1, HNRPA1L3, IBMPFD3, MPD3, UP 1, hnRNP A1, hnRNP-A1)
  Tag / fusion protein: 6xHis (N terminal on insert)
  Cloning method: Gateway Cloning
Terms and licenses: Academic/Nonprofit Terms; Industry Terms: Not Available to Industry
How to cite: A1-LCD-4R-2K+5D was a gift from Tanja Mittag (Addgene plasmid # 178681 ; http://n2t.net/addgene:178681 ; RRID:Addgene_178681)
