[The description below was written by a language model from this plasmid's Addgene catalogue record and pLannotate feature annotations shown in this document.]
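Description:
A1-LCD-4R-2K+5D is a bacterial expression plasmid built on the Gateway destination vector pDEST17, designed to produce a charge-altered variant of the low-complexity domain (LCD, residues 186–320) of human hnRNP A1 (HNRNPA1) in E. coli. The 5.1 kb plasmid carries a pBR322-type ColE1 origin together with the bom region and the rop gene, which keeps copy number low, consistent with the catalogue entry. Selection is by ampicillin through the β-lactamase gene. The tetracycline resistance gene fragments and tet promoter in the annotation are non-functional remnants of the pBR322-derived backbone.

Expression is driven by a T7 promoter with the phage T7 gene 10 ribosome binding site and ends at a T7 terminator, so a host supplying T7 RNA polymerase is needed for protein production. The reading frame begins with an N-terminal polyhistidine tag (6xHis per the record), continues through the attB1 site left by Gateway recombination and a TEV protease recognition site that allows tag removal after affinity purification, and then enters the roughly 400 bp HNRNPA1 fragment, which is followed by attB2. The annotation tool matched the insert to the bovine orthologue, but the record gives the species as human.

The variant removes four arginines and adds five aspartates. The record is inconsistent about the lysines: the plasmid name and purpose field say two were removed, whereas the insert name and mutation field say two were added. The associated publication concerns how sequence features of disordered prion-like domains shape their phase behaviour, so the plasmid's likely use is to supply purified recombinant protein for such phase-separation studies.
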