Features (pLannotate 1.2.2; 18 found; start..end, strand, type, name):
    227..245     +  promoter       T7 promoter: promoter for bacteriophage T7 RNA polymerase
    277..299     +  RBS            RBS: efficient ribosome binding site from bacteriophage T7 gene 10 (Olins and Rangwala, 1989)
    317..337     +  CDS            8xHis (fragment): 8xHis affinity tag
    346..370     +  protein_bind   attB1: mutant version of attB; recombination site for the Gateway® BP reaction BP Clonase™
    376..392     +  CDS            TEV site (fragment): tobacco etch virus (TEV) protease recognition and cleavage site
    397..801     +  CDS            HNRNPA1 (fragment): ROA1_BOVIN - Also known as HNRPA1. Experimental evidence at protein level: Swiss-Prot protein existence level 1. Involved in the packaging of pre-mRNA into hnRNP particles, transport of poly(A) mRNA from the nucleus to the cytoplasm and may modulate splice site selection. May bind to specific miRNA hairpins. Binds to the IRES and thereby inhibits the translation of the apoptosis protease activating factor APAF1. From Bos taurus (Bovine).
    806..830     -  protein_bind   attB2: mutant version of attB; recombination site for the Gateway® BP reaction BP Clonase™
    840..889     +  CDS            SET1 (fragment): solubility-enhancement tag derived from T7 phage gene 10B
    897..944     +  terminator     T7 terminator: transcription terminator for bacteriophage T7 RNA polymerase
    970..1262    -  CDS            TcR (fragment): tetracycline efflux protein; tet; confers resistance to tetracycline
   1310..1338    -  promoter       tet promoter: E. coli promoter for tetracycline efflux protein gene
   1451..1555    +  promoter       AmpR promoter: bla
   1556..2416    +  CDS            AmpR: β-lactamase; bla; confers resistance to ampicillin, carbenicillin, and related antibiotics
   2587..3175    +  rep_origin     ori: high-copy-number ColE1/pMB1/pBR322/pUC origin of replication
   3361..3500    -  misc_feature   bom: basis of mobility region from pBR322
   3602..3793    -  CDS            rop: Rop protein, which maintains plasmids at low copy number; rop
   3810..4190    +  CDS            YPB1_ECOLX: Protein predicted: Swiss-Prot protein existence level 4. From Escherichia coli.
   4432..205     -  CDS            TcR (fragment) (across the origin): tetracycline efflux protein; tet; confers resistance to tetracycline
>Addgene plasmid #178681 | A1-LCD-4R-2K+5D | addgene full sequence | sequence record 356295 | Addgene NGS Result
CGCAAGGAATGGTGCATGCAAGGAGATGGCGCCCAACAGTCCCCCGGCCACGGGGCCTGCCACCATACCC
ACGCCGAAACAAGCGCTCATGAGCCCGAAGTGGCGAGCCCGATCTTCCCCATCGGTGATGTCGGCGATAT
AGGCGCCAGCAACCGCACCTGTGGCGCCGGTGATGCCGGCCACGATGCGTCCGGCGTAGAGGATCGAGAT
CTCGATCCCGCGAAATTAATACGACTCACTATAGGGAGACCACAACGGTTTCCCTCTAGAAATAATTTTG
TTTAACTTTAAGAAGGAGATATACATATGTCGTACTACCATCACCATCACCATCACCTCGAATCAACAAG
TTTGTACAAAAAAGCAGGCTTCGAGAACCTGTATTTTCAGGGTAGCATGGCAAGCGCAAGCAGCAGCCAG
GATGGTCGTAGCGGTAGCGGTAATTTTGGTGGTGGTGATGGTGGCGGTTTTGGTGGCAATGATAATTTTG
GCCGTGGTGGTAATTTTAGCGGTGGCGGTGGTTTTGGCGGTAGTCGCGGAGGTGGTGGCTATGGCGGTTC
AGGTGATGGTTATAATGGTTTTGGTAATGATGGCAGCAACTTTGGTGGCGGAGGTAGCTATAACGATTTT
GGCAATTATAACAACCAGAGCAGCAATTTTGGACCGATGGATGGTGGTAACTTTGGAGGTCGTAGCAGCG
GTCCGTATGGCGGAGGCGGTCAGTATTTTGCAGATCCGCGTAATCAAGGCGGATATGGTGGTAGCAGCAG
CAGCTCAAGCTATGGTAGCGGTGATCGTTTTTAAGACCCAGCTTTCTTGTACAAAGTGGTTGATTCGAGG
CTGCTAACAAAGCCCGAAAGGAAGCTGAGTTGGCTGCTGCCACCGCTGAGCAATAACTAGCATAACCCCT
TGGGGCCTCTAAACGGGTCTTGAGGGGTTTTTTGCTGAAAGGAGGAACTATATCCGGATATCCACAGGAC
GGGTGTGGTCGCCATGATCGCGTAGTCGATAGTGGCTCCAAGTAGCGAAGCGAGCAGGACTGGGCGGCGG
CCAAAGCGGTCGGACAGTGCTCCGAGAACGGGTGCGCATAGAAATTGCATCAACGCATATAGCGCTAGCA
GCACGCCATAGTGACTGGCGATGCTGTCGGAATGGACGATATCCCGCAAGAGGCCCGGCAGTACCGGCAT
AACCAAGCCTATGCCTACAGCATCCAGGGTGACGGTGCCGAGGATGACGATGAGCGCATTGTTAGATTTC
ATACACGGTGCCTGACTGCGTTAGCAATTTAACTGTGATAAACTACCGCATTAAAGCTTATCGATGATAA
GCTGTCAAACATGAGAATTCTTGAAGACGAAAGGGCCTCGTGATACGCCTATTTTTATAGGTTAATGTCA
TGATAATAATGGTTTCTTAGACGTCAGGTGGCACTTTTCGGGGAAATGTGCGCGGAACCCCTATTTGTTT
ATTTTTCTAAATACATTCAAATATGTATCCGCTCATGAGACAATAACCCTGATAAATGCTTCAATAATAT
TGAAAAAGGAAGAGTATGAGTATTCAACATTTCCGTGTCGCCCTTATTCCCTTTTTTGCGGCATTTTGCC
TTCCTGTTTTTGCTCACCCAGAAACGCTGGTGAAAGTAAAAGATGCTGAAGATCAGTTGGGTGCACGAGT
GGGTTACATCGAACTGGATCTCAACAGCGGTAAGATCCTTGAGAGTTTTCGCCCCGAAGAACGTTTTCCA
ATGATGAGCACTTTTAAAGTTCTGCTATGTGGCGCGGTATTATCCCGTGTTGACGCCGGGCAAGAGCAAC
TCGGTCGCCGCATACACTATTCTCAGAATGACTTGGTTGAGTACTCACCAGTCACAGAAAAGCATCTTAC
GGATGGCATGACAGTAAGAGAATTATGCAGTGCTGCCATAACCATGAGTGATAACACTGCGGCCAACTTA
CTTCTGACAACGATCGGAGGACCGAAGGAGCTAACCGCTTTTTTGCACAACATGGGGGATCATGTAACTC
GCCTTGATCGTTGGGAACCGGAGCTGAATGAAGCCATACCAAACGACGAGCGTGACACCACGATGCCTGC
AGCAATGGCAACAACGTTGCGCAAACTATTAACTGGCGAACTACTTACTCTAGCTTCCCGGCAACAATTA
ATAGACTGGATGGAGGCGGATAAAGTTGCAGGACCACTTCTGCGCTCGGCCCTTCCGGCTGGCTGGTTTA
TTGCTGATAAATCTGGAGCCGGTGAGCGTGGGTCTCGCGGTATCATTGCAGCACTGGGGCCAGATGGTAA
GCCCTCCCGTATCGTAGTTATCTACACGACGGGGAGTCAGGCAACTATGGATGAACGAAATAGACAGATC
GCTGAGATAGGTGCCTCACTGATTAAGCATTGGTAACTGTCAGACCAAGTTTACTCATATATACTTTAGA
TTGATTTAAAACTTCATTTTTAATTTAAAAGGATCTAGGTGAAGATCCTTTTTGATAATCTCATGACCAA
AATCCCTTAACGTGAGTTTTCGTTCCACTGAGCGTCAGACCCCGTAGAAAAGATCAAAGGATCTTCTTGA
GATCCTTTTTTTCTGCGCGTAATCTGCTGCTTGCAAACAAAAAAACCACCGCTACCAGCGGTGGTTTGTT
TGCCGGATCAAGAGCTACCAACTCTTTTTCCGAAGGTAACTGGCTTCAGCAGAGCGCAGATACCAAATAC
TGTCCTTCTAGTGTAGCCGTAGTTAGGCCACCACTTCAAGAACTCTGTAGCACCGCCTACATACCTCGCT
CTGCTAATCCTGTTACCAGTGGCTGCTGCCAGTGGCGATAAGTCGTGTCTTACCGGGTTGGACTCAAGAC
GATAGTTACCGGATAAGGCGCAGCGGTCGGGCTGAACGGGGGGTTCGTGCACACAGCCCAGCTTGGAGCG
AACGACCTACACCGAACTGAGATACCTACAGCGTGAGCTATGAGAAAGCGCCACGCTTCCCGAAGGGAGA
AAGGCGGACAGGTATCCGGTAAGCGGCAGGGTCGGAACAGGAGAGCGCACGAGGGAGCTTCCAGGGGGAA
ACGCCTGGTATCTTTATAGTCCTGTCGGGTTTCGCCACCTCTGACTTGAGCGTCGATTTTTGTGATGCTC
GTCAGGGGGGCGGAGCCTATGGAAAAACGCCAGCAACGCGGCCTTTTTACGGTTCCTGGCCTTTTGCTGG
CCTTTTGCTCACATGTTCTTTCCTGCGTTATCCCCTGATTCTGTGGATAACCGTATTACCGCCTTTGAGT
GAGCTGATACCGCTCGCCGCAGCCGAACGACCGAGCGCAGCGAGTCAGTGAGCGAGGAAGCGGAAGAGCG
CCTGATGCGGTATTTTCTCCTTACGCATCTGTGCGGTATTTCACACCGCAATGGTGCACTCTCAGTACAA
TCTGCTCTGATGCCGCATAGTTAAGCCAGTATACACTCCGCTATCGCTACGTGACTGGGTCATGGCTGCG
CCCCGACACCCGCCAACACCCGCTGACGCGCCCTGACGGGCTTGTCTGCTCCCGGCATCCGCTTACAGAC
AAGCTGTGACCGTCTCCGGGAGCTGCATGTGTCAGAGGTTTTCACCGTCATCACCGAAACGCGCGAGGCA
GCTGCGGTAAAGCTCATCAGCGTGGTCGTGAAGCGATTCACAGATGTCTGCCTGTTCATCCGCGTCCAGC
TCGTTGAGTTTCTCCAGAAGCGTTAATGTCTGGCTTCTGATAAAGCGGGCCATGTTAAGGGCGGTTTTTT
CCTGTTTGGTCACTGATGCCTCCGTGTAAGGGGGATTTCTGTTCATGGGGGTAATGATACCGATGAAACG
AGAGAGGATGCTCACGATACGGGTTACTGATGATGAACATGCCCGGTTACTGGAACGTTGTGAGGGTAAA
CAACTGGCGGTATGGATGCGGCGGGACCAGAGAAAAATCACTCAGGGTCAATGCCAGCGCTTCGTTAATA
CAGATGTAGGTGTTCCACAGGGTAGCCAGCAGCATCCTGCGATGCAGATCCGGAACATAATGGTGCAGGG
CGCTGACTTCCGCGTTTCCAGACTTTACGAAACACGGAAACCGAAGACCATTCATGTTGTTGCTCAGGTC
GCAGACGTTTTGCAGCAGCAGTCGCTTCACGTTCGCTCGCGTATCGGTGATTCATTCTGCTAACCAGTAA
GGCAACCCCGCCAGCCTAGCCGGGTCCTCAACGACAGGAGCACGATCATGCGCACCCGTGGCCAGGACCC
AACGCTGCCCGAGATGCGCCGCGTGCGGCTGCTGGAGATGGCGGACGCGATGGATATGTTCTGCCAAGGG
TTGGTTTGCGCATTCACAGTTCTCCGCAAGAATTGATTGGCTCCAATTCTTGGAGTGGTGAATCCGTTAG
CGAGGTGCCGCCGGCTTCCATTCAGGTCGAGGTGGCCCGGCTCCATGCACCGCGACGCAACGCGGGGAGG
CAGACAAGGTATAGGGCGGCGCCTACAATCCATGCCAACCCGTTCCATGTGCTCGCCGAGGCGGCATAAA
TCGCCGTGACGATCAGCGGTCCAATGATCGAAGTTAGGCTGGTAAGAGCCGCGAGCGATCCTTGAAGCTG
TCCCTGATGGTCGTCATCTACCTGCCTGGACAGCATGGCCTGCAACGCGGGCATCCCGATGCCGCCGGAA
GCGAGAAGAATCATAATGGGGAAGGCCATCCAGCCTCGCGTCGCGAACGCCAGCAAGACGTAGCCCAGCG
CGTCGGCCGCCATGCCGGCGATAATGGCCTGCTTCTCGCCGAAACGTTTGGTGGCGGGACCAGTGACGAA
GGCTTGAGCGAGGGCGTGCAAGATTCCGAATACCGCAAGCGACAGGCCGATCATCGTCGCGCTCCAGCGA
AAGCGGTCCTCGCCGAAAATGACCCAGAGCGCTGCCGGCACCTGTCCTACGAGTTGCATGATAAAGAAGA
CAGTCATAAGTGCGGCGACGATAGTCATGCCCCGCGCCCACCGGAAGGAGCTGACTGGGTTGAAGGCTCT
CAAGGGCATCGGTCGATCGACGCTCTCCCTTATGCGACTCCTGCATTAGGAAGCAGCCCAGTAGTAGGTT
GAGGCCGTTGAGCACCGCCGC
